>Addgene plasmid #189948 | pW318-lenti-sg2-mmItga9-pEF1s-NLS-mScarlet-I-P2A-BlastR | addgene full sequence | sequence record 376604 | Addgene NGS Result
GCTATTACCATGGTGATGCGGTTTTGGCAGTACATCAATGGGCGTGGATAGCGGTTTGACTCACGGGGAT
TTCCAAGTCTCCACCCCATTGACGTCAATGGGAGTTTGTTTTGGCACCAAAATCAACGGGACTTTCCAAA
ATGTCGTAACAACTCCGCCCCATTGACGCAAATGGGCGGTAGGCGTGTACGGTGGGAGGTCTATATAAGC
AGCGCGTTTTGCCTGTACTGGGTCTCTCTGGTTAGACCAGATCTGAGCCTGGGAGCTCTCTGGCTAACTA
GGGAACCCACTGCTTAAGCCTCAATAAAGCTTGCCTTGAGTGCTTCAAGTAGTGTGTGCCCGTCTGTTGT
GTGACTCTGGTAACTAGAGATCCCTCAGACCCTTTTAGTCAGTGTGGAAAATCTCTAGCAGTGGCGCCCG
AACAGGGACTTGAAAGCGAAAGGGAAACCAGAGGAGCTCTCTCGACGCAGGACTCGGCTTGCTGAAGCGC
GCACGGCAAGAGGCGAGGGGCGGCGACTGGTGAGTACGCCAAAAATTTTGACTAGCGGAGGCTAGAAGGA
GAGAGATGGGTGCGAGAGCGTCAGTATTAAGCGGGGGAGAATTAGATCGCGATGGGAAAAAATTCGGTTA
AGGCCAGGGGGAAAGAAAAAATATAAATTAAAACATATAGTATGGGCAAGCAGGGAGCTAGAACGATTCG
CAGTTAATCCTGGCCTGTTAGAAACATCAGAAGGCTGTAGACAAATACTGGGACAGCTACAACCATCCCT
TCAGACAGGATCAGAAGAACTTAGATCATTATATAATACAGTAGCAACCCTCTATTGTGTGCATCAAAGG
ATAGAGATAAAAGACACCAAGGAAGCTTTAGACAAGATAGAGGAAGAGCAAAACAAAAGTAAGACCACCG
CACAGCAAGCGGCCGCTGATCTTCAGACCTGGAGGAGGAGATATGAGGGACAATTGGAGAAGTGAATTAT
ATAAATATAAAGTAGTAAAAATTGAACCATTAGGAGTAGCACCCACCAAGGCAAAGAGAAGAGTGGTGCA
GAGAGAAAAAAGAGCAGTGGGAATAGGAGCTTTGTTCCTTGGGTTCTTGGGAGCAGCAGGAAGCACTATG
GGCGCAGCGTCAATGACGCTGACGGTACAGGCCAGACAATTATTGTCTGGTATAGTGCAGCAGCAGAACA
ATTTGCTGAGGGCTATTGAGGCGCAACAGCATCTGTTGCAACTCACAGTCTGGGGCATCAAGCAGCTCCA
GGCAAGAATCCTGGCTGTGGAAAGATACCTAAAGGATCAACAGCTCCTGGGGATTTGGGGTTGCTCTGGA
AAACTCATTTGCACCACTGCTGTGCCTTGGAATGCTAGTTGGAGTAATAAATCTCTGGAACAGATTTGGA
ATCACACGACCTGGATGGAGTGGGACAGAGAAATTAACAATTACACAAGCTTAATACACTCCTTAATTGA
AGAATCGCAAAACCAGCAAGAAAAGAATGAACAAGAATTATTGGAATTAGATAAATGGGCAAGTTTGTGG
AATTGGTTTAACATAACAAATTGGCTGTGGTATATAAAATTATTCATAATGATAGTAGGAGGCTTGGTAG
GTTTAAGAATAGTTTTTGCTGTACTTTCTATAGTGAATAGAGTTAGGCAGGGATATTCACCATTATCGTT
TCAGACCCACCTCCCAACCCCGAGGGGACCCGACAGGCCCGAAGGAATAGAAGAAGAAGGTGGAGAGAGA
GACAGAGACAGATCCATTCGATTAGTGAACGGATCGGCACTGCGTGCGCCAATTCTGCAGACAAATGGCA
GTATTCATCCACAATTTTAAAAGAAAAGGGGGGATTGGGGGGTACAGTGCAGGGGAAAGAATAGTAGACA
TAATAGCAACAGACATACAAACTAAAGAATTACAAAAACAAATTACAAAAATTCAAAATTTTCGGGTTTA
TTACAGGGACAGCAGAGATCCAGTTTGGTTAATTAAGGTACCGAGGGCCTATTTCCCATGATTCCTTCAT
ATTTGCATATACGATACAAGGCTGTTAGAGAGATAATTAGAATTAATTTGACTGTAAACACAAAGATATT
AGTACAAAATACGTGACGTAGAAAGTAATAATTTCTTGGGTAGTTTGCAGTTTTAAAATTATGTTTTAAA
ATGGACTATCATATGCTTACCGTAACTTGAAAGTATTTCGATTTCTTGGCTTTATATATCTTGTGGAAAG
GACGAAACACCGTGGGCGGCCCGGCTGCGGCGGTTTTAGAGCTAGAAATAGCAAGTTAAAATAAGGCTAG
TCCGTTATCAACTTGAAAAAGTGGCACCGAGTCGGTGCTTTTTTGAATTCGCTAGCTAGGTCTTGAAAGG
AGTGGGAATTGGCTCCGGTGCCCGTCAGTGGGCAGAGCGCACATCGCCCACAGTCCCCGAGAAGTTGGGG
GGAGGGGTCGGCAATTGATCCGGTGCCTAGAGAAGGTGGCGCGGGGTAAACTGGGAAAGTGATGTCGTGT
ACTGGCTCCGCCTTTTTCCCGAGGGTGGGGGAGAACCGTATATAAGTGCAGTAGTCGCCGTGAACGTTCT
TTTTCGCAACGGGTTTGCCGCCAGAACACAGGACCGGTTCTAGAGCGCTGCCACCATGAAGCGACCTGCC
GCCACAAAGAAGGCTGGACAGGCTAAGAAGAAGAAAGTGAGCAAGGGCGAGGCAGTGATCAAGGAGTTCA
TGCGGTTCAAGGTGCACATGGAGGGCTCCATGAACGGCCACGAGTTCGAGATCGAGGGCGAGGGCGAGGG
CCGCCCCTACGAGGGCACCCAGACCGCCAAGCTGAAGGTGACCAAGGGTGGCCCCCTGCCCTTCTCCTGG
GACATCCTGTCCCCTCAGTTCATGTACGGCTCCAGGGCCTTCATCAAGCACCCCGCCGACATCCCCGACT
ACTATAAGCAGTCCTTCCCCGAGGGCTTCAAGTGGGAGCGCGTGATGAACTTCGAGGACGGCGGCGCCGT
GACCGTGACCCAGGACACCTCCCTGGAGGACGGCACCCTGATCTACAAGGTGAAGCTCCGCGGCACCAAC
TTCCCTCCTGACGGCCCCGTAATGCAGAAGAAGACAATGGGCTGGGAAGCGTCCACCGAGCGGTTGTACC
CCGAGGACGGCGTGCTGAAGGGCGACATTAAGATGGCCCTGCGCCTGAAGGACGGCGGCCGCTACCTGGC
GGACTTCAAGACCACCTACAAGGCCAAGAAGCCCGTGCAGATGCCCGGCGCCTACAACGTCGACCGCAAG
TTGGACATCACCTCCCACAACGAGGACTACACCGTGGTGGAACAGTACGAACGCTCCGAGGGCCGCCACT
CCACCGGCGGCATGGACGAGCTGTACAAGGGATCCGGCGCAACAAACTTCTCTCTGCTGAAACAAGCCGG
AGATGTCGAAGAGAATCCTGGACCGATGGCCAAGCCTTTGTCTCAAGAAGAATCCACCCTCATTGAAAGA
GCAACGGCTACAATCAACAGCATCCCCATCTCTGAAGACTACAGCGTCGCCAGCGCAGCTCTCTCTAGCG
ACGGCCGCATCTTCACTGGTGTCAATGTATATCATTTTACTGGGGGACCTTGTGCAGAACTCGTGGTGCT
GGGCACTGCTGCTGCTGCGGCAGCTGGCAACCTGACTTGTATCGTCGCGATCGGAAATGAGAACAGGGGC
ATCTTGAGCCCCTGCGGACGGTGCCGACAGGTGCTTCTCGATCTGCATCCTGGGATCAAAGCCATAGTGA
AGGACAGTGATGGACAGCCGACGGCAGTTGGGATTCGTGAATTGCTGCCCTCTGGTTATGTGTGGGAGGG
CTAAACGCGTTAAGTCGACAATCAACCTCTGGATTACAAAATTTGTGAAAGATTGACTGGTATTCTTAAC
TATGTTGCTCCTTTTACGCTATGTGGATACGCTGCTTTAATGCCTTTGTATCATGCTATTGCTTCCCGTA
TGGCTTTCATTTTCTCCTCCTTGTATAAATCCTGGTTGCTGTCTCTTTATGAGGAGTTGTGGCCCGTTGT
CAGGCAACGTGGCGTGGTGTGCACTGTGTTTGCTGACGCAACCCCCACTGGTTGGGGCATTGCCACCACC
TGTCAGCTCCTTTCCGGGACTTTCGCTTTCCCCCTCCCTATTGCCACGGCGGAACTCATCGCCGCCTGCC
TTGCCCGCTGCTGGACAGGGGCTCGGCTGTTGGGCACTGACAATTCCGTGGTGTTGTCGGGGAAATCATC
GTCCTTTCCTTGGCTGCTCGCCTGTGTTGCCACCTGGATTCTGCGCGGGACGTCCTTCTGCTACGTCCCT
TCGGCCCTCAATCCAGCGGACCTTCCTTCCCGCGGCCTGCTGCCGGCTCTGCGGCCTCTTCCGCGTCTTC
GCCTTCGCCCTCAGACGAGTCGGATCTCCCTTTGGGCCGCCTCCCCGCGTCGACTTTAAGACCAATGACT
TACAAGGCAGCTGTAGATCTTAGCCACTTTTTAAAAGAAAAGGGGGGACTGGAAGGGCTAATTCACTCCC
AACGAAGACAAGATCTGCTTTTTGCTTGTACTGGGTCTCTCTGGTTAGACCAGATCTGAGCCTGGGAGCT
CTCTGGCTAACTAGGGAACCCACTGCTTAAGCCTCAATAAAGCTTGCCTTGAGTGCTTCAAGTAGTGTGT
GCCCGTCTGTTGTGTGACTCTGGTAACTAGAGATCCCTCAGACCCTTTTAGTCAGTGTGGAAAATCTCTA
GCAGGGCCCGTTTAAACCCGCTGATCAGCCTCGACTGTGCCTTCTAGTTGCCAGCCATCTGTTGTTTGCC
CCTCCCCCGTGCCTTCCTTGACCCTGGAAGGTGCCACTCCCACTGTCCTTTCCTAATAAAATGAGGAAAT
TGCATCGCATTGTCTGAGTAGGTGTCATTCTATTCTGGGGGGTGGGGTGGGGCAGGACAGCAAGGGGGAG
GATTGGGAAGACAATAGCAGGCATGCTGGGGATGCGGTGGGCTCTATGGCTTCTGAGGCGGAAAGAACCA
GCTGGGGCTCTAGGGGGTATCCCC
[124 nt withheld, positions 5065-5188]
C
[91 nt withheld, positions 5190-5280]
A
[49 nt withheld, positions 5282-5330]
CCTTTGACGTTGGAGTCCACGTTCTTT
[37 nt withheld, positions 5358-5394]
ACCCTATCTCGGTCTATTCTTTTGATTTATAAGGGATTTTGCCGATTTCGGCCTATTGGTTAAAAAATGA
GCTGATTTAACAAAAATTTAACGCGAATTAATTCTGTGGAATGTGTGTCAGTTAGGGTGTGGAAAGTCCC
CAGGCTCCCCAGCAGGCAGAAGTATGCAAAGCATGCATCTCAATTAGTCAGCAACCAGGTGTGGAAAGTC
CCCAGGCTCCCCAGCAGGCAGAAGTATGCAAAGCATGCATCTCAATTAGTCAGCAACCATAGTCCCGCCC
CTAACTCCGCCCATCCCGCCCCTAACTCCGCCCAGTTCCGCCCATTCTCCGCCCCATGGCTGACTAATTT
TTTTTATTTATGCAGAGGCCGAGGCCGCCTCTGCCTCTGAGCTATTCCAGAAGTAGTGAGGAGGCTTTTT
TGGAGGCCTAGGCTTTTGCAAAAAGCTCCCGGGAGCTTGTATATCCATTTTCGGATCTGATCAGCACGTG
TTGACAATTAATCATCGGCATAGTATATCGGCATAGTATAATACGACAAGGTGAGGAACTAAACCATGGC
CAAGTTGACCAGTGCCGTTCCGGTGCTCACCGCGCGCGACGTCGCCGGAGCGGTCGAGTTCTGGACCGAC
CGGCTCGGGTTCTCCCGGGACTTCGTGGAGGACGACTTCGCCGGTGTGGTCCGGGACGACGTGACCCTGT
TCATCAGCGCGGTCCAGGACCAGGTGGTGCCGGACAACACCCTGGCCTGGGTGTGGGTGCGCGGCCTGGA
CGAGCTGTACGCCGAGTGGTCGGAGGTCGTGTCCACGAACTTCCGGGACGCCTCCGGGCCGGCCATGACC
GAGATCGGCGAGCAGCCGTGGGGGCGGGAGTTCGCCCTGCGCGACCCGGCCGGCAACTGCGTGCACTTCG
TGGCCGAGGAGCAGGACTGACACGTGCTACGAGATTTCGATTCCACCGCCGCCTTCTATGAAAGGTTGGG
CTTCGGAATCGTTTTCCGGGACGCCGGCTGGATGATCCTCCAGCGCGGGGATCTCATGCTGGAGTTCTTC
GCCCACCCCAACTTGTTTATTGCAGCTTATAATGGTTACAAATAAAGCAATAGCATCACAAATTTCACAA
ATAAAGCATTTTTTTCACTGCATTCTAGTTGTGGTTTGTCCAAACTCATCAATGTATCTTATCATGTCTG
TATACCGTCGACCTCTAGCTAGAGCTTGGCGTAATCATGGTCATAGCTGTTTCCTGTGTGAAATTGTTAT
CCGCTCACAATTCCACACAACATACGAGCCGGAAGCATAAAGTGTAAAGCCTGGGGTGCCTAATGAGTGA
GCTAACTCACATTAATTGCGTTGCGCTCACTGCCCGCTTTCCAGTCGGGAAACCTGTCGTGCCAGCTGCA
TTAATGAATCGGCCAACGCGCGGGGAGAGGCGGTTTGCGTATTGGGCGCTCTTCCGCTTCCTCGCTCACT
GACTCGCTGCGCTCGGTCGTTCGGCTGCGGCGAGCGGTATCAGCTCACTCAAAGGCGGTAATACGGTTAT
CCACAGAATCAGGGGATAACGCAGGAAAGAACATGTGAGCAAAAGGCCAGCAAAAGGCCAGGAACCGTAA
AAAGGCCGCGTTGCTGGCGTTTTTCCATAGGCTCCGCCCCCCTGACGAGCATCACAAAAATCGACGCTCA
AGTCAGAGGTGGCGAAACCCGACAGGACTATAAAGATACCAGGCGTTTCCCCCTGGAAGCTCCCTCGTGC
GCTCTCCTGTTCCGACCCTGCCGCTTACCGGATACCTGTCCGCCTTTCTCCCTTCGGGAAGCGTGGCGCT
TTCTCATAGCTCACGCTGTAGGTATCTCAGTTCGGTGTAGGTCGTTCGCTCCAAGCTGGGCTGTGTGCAC
GAACCCCCCGTTCAGCCCGACCGCTGCGCCTTATCCGGTAACTATCGTCTTGAGTCCAACCCGGTAAGAC
ACGACTTATCGCCACTGGCAGCAGCCACTGGTAACAGGATTAGCAGAGCGAGGTATGTAGGCGGTGCTAC
AGAGTTCTTGAAGTGGTGGCCTAACTACGGCTACACTAGAAGAACAGTATTTGGTATCTGCGCTCTGCTG
AAGCCAGTTACCTTCGGAAAAAGAGTTGGTAGCTCTTGATCCGGCAAACAAACCACCGCTGGTAGCGGTG
GTTTTTTTGTTTGCAAGCAGCAGATTACGCGCAGAAAAAAAGGATCTCAAGAAGATCCTTTGATCTTTTC
TACGGGGTCTGACGCTCAGTGGAACGAAAACTCACGTTAAGGGATTTTGGTCATGAGATTATCAAAAAGG
ATCTTCACCTAGATCCTTTTAAATTAAAAATGAAGTTTTAAATCAATCTAAAGTATATATGAGTAAACTT
GGTCTGACAGTTACCAATGCTTAATCAGTGAGGCACCTATCTCAGCGATCTGTCTATTTCGTTCATCCAT
AGTTGCCTGACTCCCCGTCGTGTAGATAACTACGATACGGGAGGGCTTACCATCTGGCCCCAGTGCTGCA
ATGATACCGCGAGACCCACGCTCACCGGCTCCAGATTTATCAGCAATAAACCAGCCAGCCGGAAGGGCCG
AGCGCAGAAGTGGTCCTGCAACTTTATCCGCCTCCATCCAGTCTATTAATTGTTGCCGGGAAGCTAGAGT
AAGTAGTTCGCCAGTTAATAGTTTGCGCAACGTTGTTGCCATTGCTACAGGCATCGTGGTGTCACGCTCG
TCGTTTGGTATGGCTTCATTCAGCTCCGGTTCCCAACGATCAAGGCGAGTTACATGATCCCCCATGTTGT
GCAAAAAAGCGGTTAGCTCCTTCGGTCCTCCGATCGTTGTCAGAAGTAAGTTGGCCGCAGTGTTATCACT
CATGGTTATGGCAGCACTGCATAATTCTCTTACTGTCATGCCATCCGTAAGATGCTTTTCTGTGACTGGT
GAGTACTCAACCAAGTCATTCTGAGAATAGTGTATGCGGCGACCGAGTTGCTCTTGCCCGGCGTCAATAC
GGGATAATACCGCGCCACATAGCAGAACTTTAAAAGTGCTCATCATTGGAAAACGTTCTTCGGGGCGAAA
ACTCTCAAGGATCTTACCGCTGTTGAGATCCAGTTCGATGTAACCCACTCGTGCACCCAACTGATCTTCA
GCATCTTTTACTTTCACCAGCGTTTCTGGGTGAGCAAAAACAGGAAGGCAAAATGCCGCAAAAAAGGGAA
TAAGGGCGACACGGAAATGTTGAATACTCATACTCTTCCTTTTTCAATATTATTGAAGCATTTATCAGGG
TTATTGTCTCATGAGCGGATACATATTTGAATGTATTTAGAAAAATAAACAAATAGGGGTTCCGCGCACA
TTTCCCCGAAAAGTGCCACCTGACGTCGACGGATCGGGAGATCTCCCGATCCCCTATGGTGCACTCTCAG
TACAATCTGCTCTGATGCCGCATAGTTAAGCCAGTATCTGCTCCCTGCTTGTGTGTTGGAGGTCGCTGAG
TAGTGCGCGAGCAAAATTTAAGCTACAACAAGGCAAGGCTTGACCGACAATTGCATGAAGAATCTGCTTA
GGGTTAGGCGTTTTGCGCTGCTTCGCGATGTACGGGCCAGATATACGCGTTGACATTGATTATTGACTAG
TTATTAATAGTAATCAATTACGGGGTCATTAGTTCATAGCCCATATATGGAGTTCCGCGTTACATAACTT
ACGGTAAATGGCCCGCCTGGCTGACCGCCCAACGACCCCCGCCCATTGACGTCAATAATGACGTATGTTC
CCATAGTAACGCCAATAGGGACTTTCCATTGACGTCAATGGGTGGAGTATTTACGGTAAACTGCCCACTT
GGCAGTACATCAAGTGTATCATATGCCAAGTACGCCCCCTATTGACGTCAATGACGGTAAATGGCCCGCC
TGGCATTATGCCCAGTACATGACCTTATGGGACTTTCCTACTTGGCAGTACATCTACGTATTAGTCATC
Features (pLannotate 1.2.2; 33 found; start..end, strand, type, name):
     13..212     +  promoter       CMV promoter: human cytomegalovirus (CMV) immediate early promoter
    230..410     +  LTR            5' LTR (truncated): truncated 5' long terminal repeat (LTR) from HIV-1
    457..582     +  misc_feature   HIV-1 Ψ: packaging signal of human immunodeficiency virus type 1
    566..929     +  CDS            HIV-1 gag (fragment): gag protein from human immunodeficiency virus 1; gag
   1075..1308    +  misc_feature   RRE: The Rev response element (RRE) of HIV-1 allows for Rev-dependent mRNA export from the nucleus to the cytoplasm.
   1685..1785    +  CDS            Rev (fragment): human immunodeficiency virus 1 (HIV-1) Rev protein; rev; enhances nuclear export of unspliced and incompletely spliced viral mRNAs
   1835..1952    +  misc_feature   cPPT/CTS: central polypurine tract and central termination sequence of HIV-1
   2003..2243    +  promoter       U6 promoter: RNA polymerase III promoter for human U6 snRNA
   2273..2348    +  misc_RNA       gRNA scaffold: guide RNA scaffold for the Streptococcus pyogenes CRISPR/Cas9 system
   2366..2384    +  CDS            small t antigen (fragment): SV40 (simian virus 40) small t antigen
   2410..2621    +  promoter       EF-1α core promoter: core promoter for human elongation factor EF-1α
   2697..3389    +  CDS            mScarlet-I: mScarlet-I is a basic (constitutively fluorescent) red fluorescent protein published in 2016, derived from synthetic construct. It is reported to be a rapidly-maturing monomer with moderate acid sensitivity.
   3456..3854    +  CDS            BSD: blasticidin S deaminase; Aspergillus terreus BSD; confers resistance to blasticidin
   3870..4458    +  misc_feature   WPRE: woodchuck hepatitis virus posttranscriptional regulatory element
   4509..4528    +  misc_feature   cPPT/CTS (fragment): central polypurine tract and central termination sequence of HIV-1
   4530..4763    +  LTR            3' LTR (ΔU3): self-inactivating 3' long terminal repeat (LTR) from HIV-1
   4795..5019    +  polyA_signal   bGH poly(A) signal: bovine growth hormone polyadenylation signal
   5023..5044    +  promoter       SV40 promoter (fragment): SV40 enhancer and early promoter
   5065..5493    +  rep_origin     f1 ori (sequence partly withheld): f1 bacteriophage origin of replication; arrow indicates direction of (+) strand synthesis
   5507..5836    +  promoter       SV40 promoter: SV40 enhancer and early promoter
   5884..5931    +  promoter       EM7 promoter: synthetic bacterial promoter&nbsp
   5950..6324    +  CDS            BleoR: antibiotic-binding protein; Sh ble from Streptoalloteichus hindustanus; confers resistance to bleomycin, phleomycin, and Zeocin™
   6334..6459    +  CDS            ble (fragment): BLE_KLEPN - Experimental evidence at protein level: Swiss-Prot protein existence level 1. Binding protein with a strong affinity to the bleomycin family of antibiotics. Binds to CL990; an antimitotic-antibiotic compound. From Klebsiella pneumoniae.
   6454..6575    +  polyA_signal   SV40 poly(A) signal: SV40 polyadenylation signal
   6648..6664    -  protein_bind   lac operator: The lac repressor binds to the lac operator to inhibit transcription in E. coli. This inhibition can be relieved by adding lactose or isopropyl-β-D-thiogalactopyranoside (IPTG). lac repressor encoded by lacI
   6672..6702    -  promoter       lac promoter: promoter for the E. coli lac operon
   6717..6738    -  protein_bind   CAP binding site: CAP binding activates transcription in the presence of cAMP. E. coli catabolite activator protein
   6751..6843    -  CDS            lacI (fragment): lac repressor; lacI; The lac repressor binds to the lac operator to inhibit transcription in E. coli. This inhibition can be relieved by adding lactose or isopropyl-β-D-thiogalactopyranoside (IPTG).
   7026..7614    -  rep_origin     ori: high-copy-number ColE1/pMB1/pBR322/pUC origin of replication
   7785..8645    -  CDS            AmpR: β-lactamase; bla; confers resistance to ampicillin, carbenicillin, and related antibiotics
   8646..8750    -  promoter       AmpR promoter: bla
   8809..8861    -  misc_feature   bom (fragment): basis of mobility region from pBR322
   9016..12      +  enhancer       CMV enhancer (across the origin): human cytomegalovirus immediate early enhancer
