[The description below was written by a language model from this plasmid's Addgene catalogue record and pLannotate feature annotations shown in this document.]
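Description:
pW318-lenti-sg2-mmItga9-pEF1s-NLS-mScarlet-I-P2A-BlastR is a third-generation, self-inactivating lentiviral transfer plasmid of about 9.4 kb, built on the pW212 backbone, that delivers a Streptococcus pyogenes-type single guide RNA against mouse Itga9 (integrin alpha-9) together with a red nuclear reporter and a drug marker. It is maintained in E. coli through a high-copy ColE1/pUC-type origin with ampicillin resistance. An f1 origin is also present. Outside the viral region, the backbone carries an SV40/EM7-driven bleomycin/Zeocin resistance cassette with an SV40 poly(A) signal.

The viral genome is transcribed from a CMV enhancer/promoter fused to a truncated HIV-1 5' LTR, which makes packaging Tat-independent. This is followed by the Ψ packaging signal with a partial gag fragment, the Rev response element for nuclear export of the full-length RNA, and the cPPT/CTS. A ΔU3 3' LTR and a downstream bGH poly(A) signal close the unit.

Two expression units sit between these elements. A human U6 Pol III promoter drives the Itga9 guide (the second of the series, sg2) fused to the SpCas9 gRNA scaffold. A short EF-1α core promoter drives a single open reading frame encoding nuclear-localised mScarlet-I, a P2A self-cleaving peptide and blasticidin S deaminase, and a WPRE enhances its expression. Transduced cells therefore show red nuclei and can be selected with blasticidin.

The plasmid encodes no Cas9, so the nuclease must be supplied separately. The associated publication describes gene knockout in salivary gland epithelial explant cultures.
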