Addgene plasmid #189948: pW318-lenti-sg2-mmItga9-pEF1s-NLS-mScarlet-I-P2A-BlastR
Purpose: Lentiviral vector to co-express a mouse Itga9 spsgRNA (sg2-Itga9) with NLS-mScarlet-I
Depositing lab: Kenneth Yamada. Depositing organization: National Institute of Dental and Craniofacial Research (NIDCR). Publication: Efficient Gene Knockout in Salivary Gland Epithelial Explant Cultures. Sekiguchi R, Mehlferber MM, Matsumoto K, Wang S. J Dent Res. 2023 Feb;102(2):197-206. doi: 10.1177/00220345221128201. Epub 2022 Nov 10. PubMed 36366748.
Backbone
  Vector backbone: pW212 (Addgene #170810)
  Vector type: Mammalian Expression, Lentiviral
Growth in bacteria
  Bacterial resistance: Ampicillin, 100 μg/mL
  Growth temperature: 30°C
  Growth strain: NEB Stable
  Copy number: High Copy
Gene/Insert
  Gene/Insert name: NLS-mScarlet-I-P2A-BlastR; Itga9 spsgRNA #2
  gRNA/shRNA sequence: TGGGCGGCCCGGCTGCGGCG
  Species: Synthetic; B. coriaceae
  Insert size (bp): 1209
  Cloning method: Restriction Enzyme; 5′ cloning site unknown (unknown if destroyed)
Terms and licenses: Academic/Nonprofit Terms; Industry Terms: Not Available to Industry
Depositor comments: 3rd generation lentiviral backbone. Please visit https://doi.org/10.1101/2022.02.28.482127 for bioRxiv preprint.
How to cite: pW318-lenti-sg2-mmItga9-pEF1s-NLS-mScarlet-I-P2A-BlastR was a gift from Kenneth Yamada (Addgene plasmid # 189948 ; http://n2t.net/addgene:189948 ; RRID:Addgene_189948)
